Addgene plasmid #169824: pMXS-IRES-BLAST flag-CAD T456A S1859A
Purpose: Expresses C-terminal flag-tagged CAD with mutation of reported Erk1/2 and S6K phosphorylation site
Depositing lab: Richard Possemato. Depositing organization: NYU Grossman School of Medicine. Publication: Allosteric regulation of CAD modulates de novo pyrimidine synthesis during the cell cycle. Shin J, Mir H, Khurram MA, Fujihara KM, Dynlacht BD, Cardozo TJ, Possemato R. Nat Metab. 2023 Feb 6. doi: 10.1038/s42255-023-00735-9. PubMed 36747088.
Backbone
  Vector backbone: pMXS-IRES-BLAST
  Backbone size w/o insert (bp): 5600
  Total vector size (bp): 12300
  Vector type: Mammalian Expression, Retroviral
  Selectable markers: Blasticidin
Growth in bacteria
  Bacterial resistance: Ampicillin, 100 μg/mL
  Growth temperature: 37°C
  Growth strain: NEB Stable
  Copy number: High Copy
Gene/Insert
  Gene/Insert name: CAD (alt name: carbamoyl-phosphate synthetase 2, aspartate transcarbamylase, and dihydroorotase)
  Species: H. sapiens (human)
  Insert size (bp): 6700
  Mutation: T456A S1859A; TCCC -> AGTC silent mutations at nt527-530 eliminating PAM site for sgRNA target sequence 5’-ATTGGGGTCCAAGAATGGCA-3’
  GenBank ID: BC065510.1
  Entrez Gene: CAD (a.k.a. CDG1Z, DEE50, EIEE50, GATD4)
  Tag / fusion protein: Flag tag (C terminal on insert)
Terms and licenses: Academic/Nonprofit Terms; Industry Terms: Not Available to Industry
How to cite: pMXS-IRES-BLAST flag-CAD T456A S1859A was a gift from Richard Possemato (Addgene plasmid # 169824 ; http://n2t.net/addgene:169824 ; RRID:Addgene_169824)
