[The description below was written by a language model from this plasmid's Addgene catalogue record and pLannotate feature annotations shown in this document.]
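Description:
pMXS-IRES-BLAST flag-CAD T456A S1859A is a Moloney murine leukemia virus-based retroviral vector of about 12.3 kb for stable expression of a mutant human CAD in mammalian cells. In bacteria it is maintained through a high-copy ColE1/pUC-type origin and an ampicillin resistance gene with its own bla promoter. The viral portion comprises a 5' MMLV LTR, the MMLV packaging signal (with an annotated MESV Ψ fragment), a truncated gag lacking its start codon, and a pol region carrying the splice acceptor, followed by the insert and a 3' LTR. The annotation also flags a short ΔU3-type fragment beside the 3' LTR. No separate internal promoter is annotated, so transcription of the payload presumably comes from the 5' LTR. The viral structural genes are absent, so packaging functions must be supplied in trans to produce particles.

The payload is the roughly 6.7 kb human CAD coding sequence, which encodes the multifunctional enzyme carrying the glutamine amidotransferase, carbamoyl-phosphate synthetase, aspartate transcarbamylase and dihydroorotase activities of de novo pyrimidine synthesis. The record lists a C-terminal Flag tag, although the feature table does not annotate the tag separately. Two alanine substitutions, T456A and S1859A, remove the reported Erk1/2 and S6K phosphorylation sites. Silent changes near the 5' end of the coding sequence eliminate the PAM for a specific sgRNA, making the cDNA resistant to Cas9 cutting. This design suits rescue experiments in cells whose endogenous CAD has been targeted. Downstream, an EMCV IRES drives translation of blasticidin S deaminase from the same transcript, linking blasticidin selection to CAD expression. The construct is suited to testing how loss of these phosphorylation sites affects CAD regulation and pyrimidine synthesis.
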