Features (pLannotate 1.2.2; 14 found; start..end, strand, type, name):
     96..558     +  misc_feature   IRES: internal ribosome entry site (IRES) of the encephalomyocarditis virus (EMCV)
    578..967     +  CDS            BSD: blasticidin S deaminase; Aspergillus terreus BSD; confers resistance to blasticidin
   1016..1137    +  LTR            3' LTR (ΔU3) (fragment): self-inactivating 3' long terminal repeat (LTR) from Moloney murine leukemia virus
   1138..1607    +  LTR            LTR: long terminal repeat from Moloney murine leukemia virus
   1673..1725    -  CDS            lacI (fragment): lac repressor; lacI; The lac repressor binds to the lac operator to inhibit transcription in E. coli. This inhibition can be relieved by adding lactose or isopropyl-β-D-thiogalactopyranoside (IPTG).
   1908..2496    -  rep_origin     ori: high-copy-number ColE1/pMB1/pBR322/pUC origin of replication
   2660..3520    -  CDS            AmpR: β-lactamase; bla; confers resistance to ampicillin, carbenicillin, and related antibiotics
   3521..3625    -  promoter       AmpR promoter: bla
   3655..4248    +  LTR            LTR: long terminal repeat from Moloney murine leukemia virus
   4311..4510    +  misc_feature   MMLV Ψ: packaging signal of Moloney murine leukemia virus (MMLV)
   4562..4650    +  misc_feature   MESV Ψ (fragment): packaging signal of murine embryonic stem cell virus
   4727..5143    +  CDS            gag (truncated): truncated Moloney murine leukemia virus (MMLV) gag gene lacking the start codon
   5153..5527    +  misc_feature   pol region: Moloney murine leukemia virus (MMLV) pol region containing the splice acceptor site
   5556..12230   +  CDS            CAD: PYR1_HUMAN - Experimental evidence at protein level: Swiss-Prot protein existence level 1. This protein is a 'fusion' protein encoding four enzymatic activities of the pyrimidine pathway (GATase, CPSase, ATCase and DHOase). From Homo sapiens (Human).
>Addgene plasmid #169824 | pMXS-IRES-BLAST flag-CAD T456A S1859A | addgene full sequence | sequence record 333088 | Addgene NGS Result
CCCCCTAACGTTACTGGCCGAAGCCGCTTGGAATAAGGCCGGTGTGCGTTTGTCTATATGTTATTTTCCA
CCATATTGCCGTCTTTTGGCAATGTGAGGGCCCGGAAACCTGGCCCTGTCTTCTTGACGAGCATTCCTAG
GGGTCTTTCCCCTCTCGCCAAAGGAATGCAAGGTCTGTTGAATGTCGTGAAGGAAGCAGTTCCTCTGGAA
GCTTCTTGAAGACAAACAACGTCTGTAGCGACCCTTTGCAGGCAGCGGAACCCCCCACCTGGCGACAGGT
GCCTCTGCGGCCAAAAGCCACGTGTATAAGATACACCTGCAAAGGCGGCACAACCCCAGTGCCACGTTGT
GAGTTGGATAGTTGTGGAAAGAGTCAAATGGCTCTCCTCAAGCGTATTCAACAAGGGGCTGAAGGATGCC
CAGAAGGTACCCCATTGTATGGGATCTGATCTGGGGCCTCGGTGCACATGCTTTACATGTGTTTAGTCGA
GGTTAAAAAAACGTCTAGGCCCCCCGAACCACGGGGACGTGGTTTTCCTTTGAAAAACACGATGATAATA
TGGCCACAACCATGGTTCCTTTGTCTCAAGAAGAATCCACCCTCATTGAAAGAGCAACGGCTACAATCAA
CAGCATCCCCATCTCTGAAGACTACAGCGTCGCCAGCGCAGCTCTCTCTAGCGACGGCCGCATCTTCACT
GGTGTCAATGTATATCATTTTACTGGGGGACCTTGTGCAGAACTCGTGGTGCTGGGCACTGCTGCTGCTG
CGGCAGCTGGCAACCTGACTTGTATCGTCGCGATCGGAAATGAGAACAGGGGCATCTTGAGCCCCTGCGG
ACGGTGCCGACAGGTGCTTCTCGATCTGCATCCTGGGATCAAAGCCATAGTGAAGGACAGTGATGGACAG
CCGACGGCAGTTGGGATTCGTGAATTGCTGCCCTCTGGTTATGTGTGGGAGGGCTAAGTCGACGATAAAA
TAAAAGATTTTATTTAGTCTCCAGAAAAAGGGGGGAATGAAAGACCCCACCTGTAGGTTTGGCAAGCTAG
CTTAAGTAACGCCATTTTGCAAGGCATGGAAAAATACATAACTGAGAATAGAGAAGTTCAGATCAAGGTC
AGGAACAGATGGAACAGCTGAATATGGGCCAAACAGGATATCTGTGGTAAGCAGTTCCTGCCCCGGCTCA
GGGCCAAGAACAGATGGAACAGCTGAATATGGGCCAAACAGGATATCTGTGGTAAGCAGTTCCTGCCCCG
GCTCAGGGCCAAGAACAGATGGTCCCCAGATGCGGTCCAGCCCTCAGCAGTTTCTAGAGAACCATCAGAT
GTTTCCAGGGTGCCCCAAGGACCTGAAATGACCCTGTGCCTTATTTGAACTAACCAATCAGTTCGCTTCT
CGCTTCTGTTCGCGCGCTTCTGCTCCCCGAGCTCAATAAAAGAGCCCACAACCCCTCACTCGGGGCGCCA
GTCCTCCGATTGACTGAGTCGCCCGGGTACCCGTGTATCCAATAAACCCTCTTGCAGTTGCATCCGACTT
GTGGTCTCGCTGTTCCTTGGGAGGGTCTCCTCTGAGTGATTGACTACCCGTCAGCGGGGGTCTTTCACAT
GCAGCATGTATCAAAATTAATTTGGTTTTTTTTCTTAAGTATTTACATTAAATGGCCATAGTTGCATTAA
TGAATCGGCCAACGCGCGGGGAGAGGCGGTTTGCGTATTGGGCGCTCTTCCGCTTCCTCGCTCACTGACT
CGCTGCGCTCGGTCGTTCGGCTGCGGCGAGCGGTATCAGCTCACTCAAAGGCGGTAATACGGTTATCCAC
AGAATCAGGGGATAACGCAGGAAAGAACATGTGAGCAAAAGGCCAGCAAAAGGCCAGGAACCGTAAAAAG
GCCGCGTTGCTGGCGTTTTTCCATAGGCTCCGCCCCCCTGACGAGCATCACAAAAATCGACGCTCAAGTC
AGAGGTGGCGAAACCCGACAGGACTATAAAGATACCAGGCGTTTCCCCCTGGAAGCTCCCTCGTGCGCTC
TCCTGTTCCGACCCTGCCGCTTACCGGATACCTGTCCGCCTTTCTCCCTTCGGGAAGCGTGGCGCTTTCT
CATAGCTCACGCTGTAGGTATCTCAGTTCGGTGTAGGTCGTTCGCTCCAAGCTGGGCTGTGTGCACGAAC
CCCCCGTTCAGCCCGACCGCTGCGCCTTATCCGGTAACTATCGTCTTGAGTCCAACCCGGTAAGACACGA
CTTATCGCCACTGGCAGCAGCCACTGGTAACAGGATTAGCAGAGCGAGGTATGTAGGCGGTGCTACAGAG
TTCTTGAAGTGGTGGCCTAACTACGGCTACACTAGAAGAACAGTATTTGGTATCTGCGCTCTGCTGAAGC
CAGTTACCTTCGGAAAAAGAGTTGGTAGCTCTTGATCCGGCAAACAAACCACCGCTGGTAGCGGTGGTTT
TTTTGTTTGCAAGCAGCAGATTACGCGCAGAAAAAAAGGATCTCAAGAAGATCCTTTGATCTTTTCTACG
GGGTCTGACGCTCAGTGGAACGAAAACTCACGTTAAGGGATTTTGGTCATGAGATTATCAAAAAGGATCT
TCACCTAGATCCTTTTGCGGCCGGCCGCAAATCAATCTAAAGTATATATGAGTAAACTTGGTCTGACAGT
TACCAATGCTTAATCAGTGAGGCACCTATCTCAGCGATCTGTCTATTTCGTTCATCCATAGTTGCCTGAC
TCCCCGTCGTGTAGATAACTACGATACGGGAGGGCTTACCATCTGGCCCCAGTGCTGCAATGATACCGCG
AGACCCACGCTCACCGGCTCCAGATTTATCAGCAATAAACCAGCCAGCCGGAAGGGCCGAGCGCAGAAGT
GGTCCTGCAACTTTATCCGCCTCCATCCAGTCTATTAATTGTTGCCGGGAAGCTAGAGTAAGTAGTTCGC
CAGTTAATAGTTTGCGCAACGTTGTTGCCATTGCTACAGGCATCGTGGTGTCACGCTCGTCGTTTGGTAT
GGCTTCATTCAGCTCCGGTTCCCAACGATCAAGGCGAGTTACATGATCCCCCATGTTGTGCAAAAAAGCG
GTTAGCTCCTTCGGTCCTCCGATCGTTGTCAGAAGTAAGTTGGCCGCAGTGTTATCACTCATGGTTATGG
CAGCACTGCATAATTCTCTTACTGTCATGCCATCCGTAAGATGCTTTTCTGTGACTGGTGAGTACTCAAC
CAAGTCATTCTGAGAATAGTGTATGCGGCGACCGAGTTGCTCTTGCCCGGCGTCAATACGGGATAATACC
GCGCCACATAGCAGAACTTTAAAAGTGCTCATCATTGGAAAACGTTCTTCGGGGCGAAAACTCTCAAGGA
TCTTACCGCTGTTGAGATCCAGTTCGATGTAACCCACTCGTGCACCCAACTGATCTTCAGCATCTTTTAC
TTTCACCAGCGTTTCTGGGTGAGCAAAAACAGGAAGGCAAAATGCCGCAAAAAAGGGAATAAGGGCGACA
CGGAAATGTTGAATACTCATACTCTTCCTTTTTCAATATTATTGAAGCATTTATCAGGGTTATTGTCTCA
TGAGCGGATACATATTTGAATGTATTTAGAAAAATAAACAAATAGGGGTTCCGCGCACATTTCCCCGAAA
AGTGCCACCTGCATAATGAAAGACCCCACCTGTAGGTTTGGCAAGCTAGCTTAAGTAACGCCATTTTGCA
AGGCATGGAAAAATACATAACTGAGAATAGAAAAGTTCAGATCAAGGTCAGGAACAGATGGAACAGCTGA
ATATGGGCCAAACAGGATATCTGTGGTAAGCAGTTCCTGCCCCGGCTCAGGGCCAAGAACAGATGGAACA
GCTGAATATGGGCCAAACAGGATATCTGTGGTAAGCAGTTCCTGCCCCGGCTCAGGGCCAAGAACAGATG
GTCCCCAGATGCGGTCCAGCCCTCAGCAGTTTCTAGAGAACCATCAGATGTTTCCAGGGTGCCCCAAGGA
CCTGAAATGACCCTGTGCCTTATTTGAACTAACCAATCAGTTCGCTTCTCGCTTCTGTTCGCGCGCTTCT
GCTCCCCGAGCTCAATAAAAGAGCCCACAACCCCTCACTCGGCGCGCCAGTCCTCCGATTGACTGAGTCG
CCCGGGTACCCGTGTATCCAATAAACCCTCTTGCAGTTGCATCCGACTTGTGGTCTCGCTGTTCCTTGGG
AGGGTCTCCTCTGAGTGATTGACTACCCGTCAGCGGGGGTCTTTCATTTGGGGGCTCGTCCGGGATCGGG
AGACCCCTGCCCAGGGACCACCGACCCACCACCGGGAGGTAAGCTGGCCAGCAACTTATCTGTGTCTGTC
CGATTGTCTAGTGTCTATGACTGATTTTATGCGCCTGCGTCGGTACTAGTTAGCTAACTAGCTCTGTATC
TGGCGGACCCGTGGTGGAACTGACGAGTTCGGAACACCCGGCCGCAACCCTGGGAGACGTCCCAGGGACT
TCGGGGGCCGTTTTTGTGGCCCGACCTGAGTCCAAAAATCCCGATCGTTTTGGACTCTTTGGTGCACCCC
CCTAATAGGAGGGATATGTGGTTCTGGTAGGAGACGAGAACCTAAAACAGTTCCCGCCTCCGTCTGAATT
TTTGCTTTCGGTTTGGGACCGAAGCCGCGCCGCGCGTCTTGTCTGCTGCAGCATCGTTCTGTGTTGTCTC
TGTCTGACTGTGTTTCTGTATTTGTCTGAAAATTAGGGCCAGACTGTTACCACTCCCTTAAGTTTGACCT
TAGGTCACTGGAAAGATGTCGAGCGGATCGCTCACAACCAGTCGGTAGATGTCAAGAAGAGACGTTGGGT
TACCTTCTGCTCTGCAGAATGGCCAACCTTTAACGTCGGATGGCCGCGAGACGGCACCTTTAACCGAGAC
CTCATCACCCAGGTTAAGATCAAGGTCTTTTCACCTGGCCCGCATGGACACCCAGACCAGGTCCCCTACA
TCGTGACCTGGGAAGCCTTGGCTTTTGACCCCCCTCCCTGGGTCAAGCCCTTTGTACACCCTAAGCCTCC
GCCTCCTCTTCCTCCATCCGCCCCGTCTCTCCCCCTTGAACCTCCTCGTTCGACCCCGCCTCGATCCTCC
CTTTATCCAGCCCTCACTCCTTCTCTAGGCGCCCCCATATGGCCATATGAGATCTTATATGGGGCACCCC
CGCCCCTTGTAAACTTCCCTGACCCTGACATGACAAGAGTTACTAACAGCCCCTCTCTCCAAGCTCACTT
ACAGGCTCTCTACTTAGTCCAGCACGAAGTCTGGAGACCTCTGGCGGCAGCCTACCAAGAACAACTGGAC
CGACCGGTGGTACCTCACCCTTACCGAGTCGGCGACACAGTGTGGGTCCGCCGACACCAGACTAAGAACC
TAGAACCTCGCTGGAAAGGACCTTACACAGTCCTGCTGACCACCCCCACCGCCCTCAAAGTAGACGGCAT
CGCAGCTTGGATACACGCCGCCCACGTGAAGGCTGCCGACCCCGGGGGTGGACCATCCTCTAGACTGCCG
GATCTAGCTAGTTAATTAAGGATCCATGGCGGCCCTAGTGTTGGAGGACGGGTCGGTCCTGCGGGGCCAG
CCCTTTGGGGCCGCCGTGTCGACTGCCGGGGAAGTGGTGTTTCAAACCGGCATGGTCGGCTACCCCGAGG
CCCTCACTGATCCCTCCTACAAGGCACAGATCTTAGTGCTCACCTATCCTCTGATCGGCAACTATGGCAT
CCCCCCAGATGAAATGGATGAGTTCGGTCTCTGCAAGTGGTTTGAATCCTCGGGCATCCACGTAGCAGCA
CTGGTAGTGGGAGAGTGCTGTCCTACTCCCAGCCACTGGAGTGCCACCCGCACCCTGCATGAGTGGCTGC
AGCAGCATGGCATCCCTGGCTTGCAAGGAGTAGACACTCGGGAGCTGACCAAGAAGTTGCGGGAACAGGG
GTCTCTGCTGGGGAAGCTGGTCCAGAATGGAACAGAACCTTCAAGTCTGCCATTCTTGGACCCCAATGCC
CGCCCCCTGGTACCAGAGGTCTCCATTAAGACTCCACGGGTATTCAATACAGGGGGTGCCCCTCGGATCC
TTGCTTTGGACTGTGGCCTCAAGTATAATCAGATCCGATGCCTCTGCCAGCGTGGGGCTGAGGTCACTGT
GGTACCCTGGGACCATGCACTAGACAGCCAAGAGTATGAGGGTCTCTTCTTAAGTAATGGGCCTGGTGAC
CCTGCCTCCTATCCCAGTGTCGTATCCACACTGAGCCGTGTTTTATCTGAGCCTAATCCCCGACCTGTCT
TTGGGATCTGCCTGGGACACCAGCTATTGGCCTTAGCCATTGGGGCCAAGACTTACAAGATGAGATATGG
GAACCGAGGCCATAACCAGCCCTGCTTGTTGGTGGGCTCTGGGCGCTGCTTTCTGACATCCCAGAACCAT
GGGTTTGCTGTGGAGACAGACTCACTGCCAGCAGACTGGGCTCCTCTCTTCACCAACGCCAATGATGGTT
CCAATGAAGGCATTGTGCACAACAGCTTGCCTTTCTTCAGTGTCCAGTTTCACCCAGAGCACCAAGCTGG
CCCTTCAGATATGGAACTGCTTTTCGATATCTTTCTGGAAACTGTGAAAGAGGCCACAGCTGGGAACCCT
GGGGGCCAGACAGTTAGAGAGCGGCTGACTGAGCGCCTCTGTCCCCCTGGGATTCCCACTCCCGGCTCTG
GACTTCCACCACCACGAAAGGTTCTGATCCTGGGCTCAGGGGGCCTCTCCATTGGCCAAGCTGGAGAATT
TGACTACTCGGGCTCTCAGGCAATTAAGGCCCTGAAGGAGGAAAACATCCAGACGTTGCTGATCAACCCC
AATATTGCCACAGTGCAGACCTCCCAGGGGCTGGCCGACAAGGTCTATTTTCTTCCCATAGCACCTCATT
ATGTAACCCAGGTGATACGTAATGAACGCCCCGATGGTGTGTTACTGACTTTTGGGGGCCAGACTGCTCT
GAACTGTGGTGTGGAGCTGACCAAGGCCGGGGTGCTGGCTCGGTATGGGGTCCGGGTCCTGGGCACACCA
GTGGAGACCATTGAGCTGACCGAGGATCGACGGGCCTTTGCTGCCAGAATGGCAGAGATCGGAGAGCATG
TGGCCCCGAGCGAGGCAGCAAATTCTCTTGAACAGGCCCAGGCAGCCGCTGAACGGCTGGGGTACCCTGT
GCTAGTGCGTGCAGCCTTTGCCCTGGGTGGCCTGGGCTCTGGCTTTGCCTCTAACAGGGAGGAGCTCTCT
GCTCTCGTGGCCCCAGCTTTTGCCCATACCAGCCAAGTGCTAGTAGACAAGTCTCTGAAGGGATGGAAGG
AGATTGAGTACGAGGTGGTGAGAGACGCCTATGGCAACTGTGTCACGGTGTGTAACATGGAGAACTTGGA
CCCACTGGGCATCCACACTGGTGAGTCCATAGTGGTGGCCCCTAGCCAGACACTGAATGACAGGGAGTAT
CAGCTCCTGAGGCAGACAGCTATCAAGGTGACCCAGCACCTGGGAATTGTTGGGGAGTGCAATGTGCAGT
ATGCCTTGAACCCTGAGTCTGAGCAGTATTACATCATTGAAGTGAATGCCAGGCTCTCTCGCAGCTCTGC
CCTGGCCAGTAAGGCCACAGGTTATCCACTGGCTTATGTGGCAGCCAAGCTAGCATTGGGCATCCCTTTG
CCTGAGCTCAGGAACTCTGTGACAGGGGGTACAGCAGCCTTTGAACCCAGCGTGGATTATTGTGTGGTGA
AGATTCCTCGATGGGACCTTAGCAAGTTCCTGCGAGTCAGCACAAAGATTGGGAGCTGCATGAAGAGCGT
TGGTGAAGTCATGGGCATTGGGCGTTCATTTGAGGAGGCCTTCCAGAAGGCCCTGCGCATGGTGGATGAG
AACTGTGTGGGCTTTGATCACACAGTGAAACCAGTCAGCGATATGGAGTTGGAGACTCCAACAGATAAGC
GGATTTTTGTGGTGGCAGCTGCTTTGTGGGCTGGTTATTCAGTGGACCGCCTGTATGAGCTCACACGCAT
CGACCGCTGGTTCCTGCACCGAATGAAGCGTATCATCGCACATGCCCAGCTGCTAGAACAACACCGTGGA
CAGCCTTTGCCGCCAGACCTGCTGCAACAGGCCAAGTGTCTTGGCTTCTCAGACAAACAGATTGCCCTTG
CAGTTCTGAGCACAGAGCTGGCTGTTCGCAAGCTGCGTCAGGAACTGGGGATCTGTCCAGCAGTGAAACA
GATTGACACAGTTGCAGCTGAGTGGCCAGCCCAGACAAATTACCTATACCTAACGTATTGGGGCACCACC
CATGACCTCACCTTTCGAACACCTCATGTCCTAGTCCTTGGCTCTGGCGTCTACCGTATTGGCTCTAGCG
TTGAATTTGACTGGTGTGCTGTAGGCTGCATCCAGCAGCTCCGAAAGATGGGATATAAGACCATCATGGT
GAACTATAACCCAGAGACAGTCAGCACCGACTATGACATGTGTGATCGACTCTACTTTGATGAGATCTCT
TTTGAGGTGGTGATGGACATCTATGAGCTCGAGAACCCTGAAGGTGTGATCCTATCCATGGGTGGACAGC
TGCCCAACAACATGGCCATGGCGTTGCATCGGCAGCAGTGCCGGGTGCTGGGCACCTCCCCTGAAGCCAT
TGACTCGGCTGAGAACCGTTTCAAGTTTTCCCGGCTCCTTGACACCATTGGTATCAGCCAGCCTCAGTGG
AGGGAGCTCAGTGACCTCGAGTCTGCTCGCCAATTCTGCCAGACCGTGGGGTACCCCTGTGTGGTGCGCC
CCTCCTATGTGCTGAGCGGTGCTGCTATGAATGTGGCCTACACGGATGGAGACCTGGAGCGCTTCCTGAG
CAGCGCAGCAGCCGTCTCCAAAGAGCATCCCGTGGTCATCTCCAAGTTCATCCAGGAGGCTAAGGAGATT
GACGTGGATGCCGTGGCCTCTGATGGTGTGGTGGCAGCCATCGCCATCTCTGAGCATGTGGAGAATGCAG
GTGTGCATTCAGGTGATGCGACGCTGGTGACCCCCCCACAAGATATCACTGCCAAAACCCTGGAGCGGAT
CAAAGCCATTGTGCATGCTGTGGGCCAGGAGCTACAGGTCACAGGACCCTTCAATCTGCAGCTCATTGCC
AAGGATGACCAGCTGAAAGTTATTGAATGCAACGTACGTGTCTCTCGCTCCTTCCCCTTCGTTTCCAAGA
CACTGGGTGTGGACCTAGTAGCCTTGGCCACGCGGGTCATCATGGGGGAAGAAGTGGAACCTGTGGGGCT
AATGACTGGTTCTGGAGTTGTGGGAGTAAAGGTGCCTCAGTTCTCCTTCTCCCGCTTGGCGGGTGCTGAC
GTGGTGTTGGGTGTGGAAATGACCAGTACTGGGGAGGTGGCCGGCTTTGGGGAGAGCCGCTGTGAGGCAT
ACCTCAAGGCCATGCTAAGCACTGGCTTTAAGATCCCCAAGAAGAATATCCTGCTGACCATTGGCAGCTA
TAAGAACAAAAGCGAGCTGCTCCCAACTGTGCGGCTACTGGAGAGCCTGGGCTACAGCCTCTATGCCAGT
CTCGGCACAGCTGACTTCTACACTGAGCATGGCGTCAAGGTAACAGCTGTGGACTGGCACTTTGAGGAGG
CTGTGGATGGTGAGTGCCCACCACAGCGGAGCATCCTGGAGCAGCTAGCTGAGAAAAACTTTGAGCTGGT
GATTAACCTGTCAATGCGTGGAGCTGGGGGCCGGCGTCTCTCTTCCTTTGTCACCAAGGGCTACCGCACC
CGACGCTTGGCCGCTGACTTCTCCGTGCCCCTAATCATCGATATCAAGTGCACCAAACTCTTTGTGGAGG
CCCTAGGCCAGATCGGGCCAGCCCCTCCTTTGAAGGTGCATGTTGACTGTATGACCTCCCAAAAGCTTGT
GCGACTGCCGGGATTGATTGATGTCCATGTGCACCTGCGGGAACCAGGTGGGACACATAAGGAGGACTTT
GCTTCAGGCACAGCCGCTGCCCTGGCTGGGGGTATCACCATGGTGTGTGCCATGCCTAATACCCGGCCCC
CCATCATTGACGCCCCTGCTCTGGCCCTGGCCCAGAAGCTGGCAGAGGCTGGCGCCCGGTGCGACTTTGC
GCTATTCCTTGGGGCCTCGTCTGAAAATGCAGGAACCTTGGGCACCGTGGCCGGGTCTGCAGCCGGGCTG
AAGCTTTACCTCAATGAGACCTTCTCTGAGCTGCGGCTGGACAGCGTGGTCCAGTGGATGGAGCATTTCG
AGACATGGCCCTCCCACCTCCCCATTGTGGCTCACGCGGAGCAGCAAACCGTGGCTGCTGTCCTCATGGT
GGCTCAGCTCACTCAGCGCTCAGTGCACATATGTCACGTGGCACGGAAGGAGGAGATCCTGCTAATTAAA
GCTGCAAAGGCACGGGGCTTGCCAGTGACCTGCGAGGTGGCTCCCCACCACCTGTTCCTAAGCCATGATG
ACCTGGAGCGCCTGGGGCCTGGGAAGGGGGAGGTCCGGCCTGAGCTTGGCTCCCGCCAGGATGTGGAAGC
CCTGTGGGAGAACATGGCTGTCATCGACTGCTTTGCCTCAGACCATGCTCCCCATACCTTGGAGGAGAAG
TGTGGGTCCAGGCCCCCACCTGGGTTCCCAGGGTTAGAGACCATGCTGCCACTACTCCTGACGGCTGTAA
GCGAGGGCCGGCTCAGCCTGGACGACCTGCTGCAGCGATTGCACCACAATCCTCGGCGCATCTTTCACCT
GCCTCCGCAGGAGGACACCTATGTGGAGGTGGATCTGGAGCATGAGTGGACAATTCCCAGCCACATGCCC
TTCTCCAAGGCCCACTGGACACCTTTTGAAGGGCAGAAAGTGAAGGGCACCGTCCGCCGTGTGGTCCTGC
GAGGGGAGGTTGCCTATATCGATGGGCAGGTTCTGGTACCCCCGGGCTATGGACAGGATGTACGGAAGTG
GCCACAGGGGGCTGTTCCTCAGCTCCCACCCTCAGCCCCTGCCACTAGTGAGATGACCACGACACCTGAA
AGACCCCGCCGTGGCATCCCAGGGCTTCCTGATGGCCGCTTCCATCTGCCGCCCCGAATCCATCGAGCCG
CCGACCCAGGTTTGCCAGCTGAGGAGCCAAAGGAGAAGTCCTCTCGGAAGGTAGCCGAGCCAGAGCTGAT
GGGAACCCCTGATGGCACCTGCTACCCTCCACCACCAGTACCGAGACAGGCATCTCCCCAGAACCTGGGG
ACCCCTGGCTTGCTGCACCCCCAGACCTCACCCCTGCTGCACTCATTAGTGGGCCAACATATCCTGTCCG
TCCAGCAGTTCACCAAGGATCAGATGTCTCACCTGTTCAATGTGGCACACACACTGCGTATGATGGTGCA
GAAGGAGCGGAGCCTCGACATCCTGAAGGGGAAGGTCATGGCCTCCATGTTCTATGAAGTGAGCACACGG
ACCAGCAGCTCCTTTGCAGCAGCCATGGCCCGGCTGGGAGGTGCTGTGCTCAGCTTCTCGGAAGCCACAT
CGTCCGTCCAGAAGGGCGAATCCCTGGCTGACTCCGTGCAGACCATGAGCTGCTATGCCGACGTCGTCGT
GCTCCGGCACCCCCAGCCTGGAGCAGTGGAGCTGGCCGCCAAGCACTGCCGGAGGCCAGTGATCAATGCT
GGGGATGGGGTCGGAGAGCACCCCACCCAGGCCCTGCTGGACATCTTCACCATCCGTGAGGAGCTGGGAA
CTGTCAATGGCATGACGATCACGATGGTGGGTGACCTGAAGCACGGACGCACAGTACATTCCCTGGCCTG
CCTGCTCACCCAGTATCGTGTCAGCCTGCGCTACGTGGCACCTCCCAGCCTGCGCATGCCACCCACTGTG
CGGGCCTTCGTGGCCTCCCGCGGCACCAAGCAGGAGGAATTCGAGAGCATTGAGGAGGCGCTGCCTGACA
CTGATGTGCTCTACATGACTCGAATCCAGAAGGAACGATTTGGCTCTACCCAGGAGTACGAAGCTTGCTT
TGGTCAGTTCATCCTCACTCCCCACATCATGACCCGGGCCAAGAAGAAGATGGTGGTGATGCACCCGATG
CCCCGTGTCAACGAGATAAGCGTGGAAGTGGACTCGGATCCCCGCGCAGCCTACTTCCGCCAGGCTGAGA
ACGGCATGTACATCCGCATGGCTCTGTTAGCCACCGTGCTGGGCCGTTTCGACTACAAAGACGATGACGA
CAAGTAGGAATTCCTGCAGGCCTCGAGGGCCGGCGCGCCGCGGCCGCTACGTAAATTCCGCCCCCCCCCC
CCTCTCCCTCCCCC
